Addgene plasmid #178985: pBBK01 pCAS-Tyr-[gRNA: BsaI GFP dropout] (KanR, AmpR)
Purpose: Sp.Cas9 and gRNA yeast expression vector for HDR-based gRNA introduction. Selection = Kanamycin resistance
Depositing lab: Vincent Martin. Depositing organization: Concordia University. Publication: The MyLo CRISPR-Cas9 Toolkit: A Markerless Yeast Localization and Overexpression CRISPR-Cas9 Toolkit. Bean BDM, Whiteway M, Martin VJJ. G3 (Bethesda). 2022 Jun 16. pii: 6609175. doi: 10.1093/g3journal/jkac154. PubMed 35708612.
Backbone
  Vector backbone: 2-micron/pUC
  Vector type: Yeast Expression, CRISPR, Synthetic Biology
  Selectable markers: Kanamycin (Use G418)
Growth in bacteria
  Bacterial resistance: Ampicillin, 100 μg/mL
  Growth temperature: 37°C
  Growth strain: DH5alpha
  Copy number: High Copy
Gene/Insert
  Gene/Insert name: S. pyogenes Cas9
  Species: Streptococcus pyogenes
  Cloning method: Restriction Enzyme; 5′ cloning site Unknown (unknown if destroyed); 3′ cloning site Unknown (unknown if destroyed)
Terms and licenses: Academic/Nonprofit Terms; Industry Terms: Not Available to Industry
Depositor comments: Part of the Markerless Yeast Localization and Overexpression (MyLO) CRISPR-Cas9 Toolkit. Vector cloned using BsmBI Golden Gate cloning.
How to cite: pBBK01 pCAS-Tyr-[gRNA: BsaI GFP dropout] (KanR, AmpR) was a gift from Vincent Martin (Addgene plasmid # 178985 ; http://n2t.net/addgene:178985 ; RRID:Addgene_178985)
