[The description below was written by a language model from this plasmid's Addgene catalogue record and pLannotate feature annotations shown in this document.]
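Description:
pBBK01 pCAS-Tyr-[gRNA: BsaI GFP dropout] is a roughly 10.8 kb yeast–E. coli shuttle plasmid from the Markerless Yeast Localization and Overexpression (MyLO) CRISPR-Cas9 toolkit, delivering Streptococcus pyogenes Cas9 and a guide RNA cassette from a single vector. It is built on a 2-micron/pUC backbone. The 2μ origin supports episomal maintenance in Saccharomyces cerevisiae, while the high-copy ColE1/pUC origin and the β-lactamase gene allow propagation in E. coli under ampicillin selection. Selection in yeast relies on the kanMX cassette, which ends in the Ashbya gossypii TEF terminator and confers G418 resistance, so no auxotrophic background is needed.

The Cas9 coding sequence is followed by a short polyhistidine tag and the CYC1 terminator. The feature table does not annotate its promoter, although a fragment matching a predicted yeast ORF lies immediately upstream in the opposite orientation and may simply reflect yeast genomic sequence in that region. The guide cassette begins with an annotated tRNA, which the "Tyr" in the name suggests is a tyrosine tRNA; in this kind of design such an element typically drives RNA polymerase III transcription and is processed away from the guide. Between the tRNA and the S. pyogenes gRNA scaffold sits a superfolder GFP gene with bacterial rrnB T1 and T7Te terminators. As the name indicates, this is a BsaI-releasable dropout, a placeholder at the spacer position that can serve as a visual marker for plasmids still carrying it. According to the record, the vector is intended for HDR-based gRNA introduction, meaning the new targeting sequence is installed by homologous recombination. The plasmid itself was assembled by BsmBI Golden Gate cloning.
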