Features (pLannotate 1.2.2; 15 found; start..end, strand, type, name):
      1..1159    -  rep_origin     2μ ori: yeast 2μ plasmid origin of replication
   1200..1288    +  ncRNA          tRNA: Accession: RF00005 - tRNA
   1533..2246    +  CDS            superfolder GFP: GFP variant that folds robustly even when fused to poorly folded proteins (Pédelacq et al., 2006)
   2258..2329    +  terminator     rrnB T1 terminator: transcription terminator T1 from the E. coli rrnB gene
   2345..2372    +  terminator     T7Te terminator: phage T7 early transcription terminator
   2386..2461    +  misc_RNA       gRNA scaffold: guide RNA scaffold for the Streptococcus pyogenes CRISPR/Cas9 system
   2595..3951    +  gene           kanMX: yeast selectable marker conferring kanamycin resistance (Wach et al., 1994)
   3754..3951    +  terminator     TEF terminator: Ashbya gossypii TEF terminator
   4102..4962    -  CDS            AmpR: β-lactamase; bla; confers resistance to ampicillin, carbenicillin, and related antibiotics
   4963..5054    -  promoter       AmpR promoter: bla
   5202..5615    -  CDS            YJC7_YEAST: Protein predicted: Swiss-Prot protein existence level 4. From Saccharomyces cerevisiae (strain ATCC 204508 / S288c) (Baker's yeast).
   5770..9873    +  CDS            cas9: CAS9_STRP1 - Also known as csn1 From Streptococcus pyogenes serotype M1.
   9922..9942    +  CDS            7xHis: 6xHis affinity tag
   9946..10135   +  terminator     CYC1 terminator: S. cerevisiae CYC1; transcription terminator for CYC1
  10192..10780   -  rep_origin     ori: high-copy-number ColE1/pMB1/pBR322/pUC origin of replication
>Addgene plasmid #178985 | pBBK01 pCAS-Tyr-[gRNA: BsaI GFP dropout] (KanR, AmpR) | addgene full sequence | sequence record 360653 | Addgene NGS Result
CGAAGCATCTGTGCTTCATTTTGTAGAACAAAAATGCAACGCGAGAGCGCTAATTTTTCAAACAAAGAAT
CTGAGCTGCATTTTTACAGAACAGAAATGCAACGCGAAAGCGCTATTTTACCAACGAAGAATCTGTGCTT
CATTTTTGTAAAACAAAAATGCAACGCGAGAGCGCTAATTTTTCAAACAAAGAATCTGAGCTGCATTTTT
ACAGAACAGAAATGCAACGCGAGAGCGCTATTTTACCAACAAAGAATCTATACTTCTTTTTTGTTCTACA
AAAATGCATCCCGAGAGCGCTATTTTTCTAACAAAGCATCTTAGATTACTTTTTTTCTCCTTTGTGCGCT
CTATAATGCAGTCTCTTGATAACTTTTTGCACTGTAGGTCCGTTAAGGTTAGAAGAAGGCTACTTTGGTG
TCTATTTTCTCTTCCATAAAAAAAGCCTGACTCCACTTCCCGCGTTTACTGATTACTAGCGAAGCTGCGG
GTGCATTTTTTCAAGATAAAGGCATCCCCGATTATATTCTATACCGATGTGGATTGCGCATACTTTGTGA
ACAGAAAGTGATAGCGTTGATGATTCTTCATTGGTCAGAAAATTATGAACGGTTTCTTCTATTTTGTCTC
TATATACTACGTATAGGAAATGTTTACATTTTCGTATTGTTTTCGATTCACTCTATGAATAGTTCTTACT
ACAATTTTTTTGTCTAAAGAGTAATACTAGAGATAAACATAAAAAATGTAGAGGTCGAGTTTAGATGCAA
GTTCAAGGAGCGAAAGGTGGATGGGTAGGTTATATAGGGATATAGCACAGAGATATATAGCAAAGAGATA
CTTTTGAGCAATGTTTGTGGAAGCGGTATTCGCAATATTTTAGTAGCCCGTTACAGTCCGGTGCGTTTTT
GGTTTTTTGAAAGTGCGTCTTCAGAGCGCTTTTGGTTTTCAAAAGCGCTCTGAAGTTCCTATACTTTCTA
GAGAATAGGAACTTCGGAATAGGAACTTCAAAGCGTTTCCGAAAACGAGCGCTTCCGAAAATGCAACGCG
AGCTGCGCACATACAGCTCACTGTTCACGTCGCACCTATATCTGCGTGTTGCCTGTATATATATATACAT
GAGAAGAACGGCATAGTGCGTGTTTATGCTTAAATGCGTATATGTGTTATGTAGTATACTCTTTCTTCAA
CAATTAAATACTCTCGGTAGCCAAGTTGGTTTAAGGCGCAAGACTGTAATTTATCACTACGAAATCTTGA
GATCGGGCGTTCGACTCGCCCCCGGGAGAGATGGCCGGCATGGTCCCAGCCTCCTCGCTGGCGCCGGCTG
GGCAACACCTTCGGGTGGCGAATGGGACTCGAGACCGAAAGTGAAACGTGATTTCATGCGTCATTTTGAA
CATTTTGTAAATCTTATTTAATAATGTGTGCGGCAATTCACATTTAATTTATGAATGTTTTCTTAACATC
GCGGCAACTCAAGAAACGGCAGGTTCGGATCTTAGCTACTAGAGAAAGAGGAGAAATACTAGATGCGTAA
AGGCGAAGAGCTGTTCACTGGTGTCGTCCCTATTCTGGTGGAACTGGATGGTGATGTCAACGGTCATAAG
TTTTCCGTGCGTGGCGAGGGTGAAGGTGACGCAACTAATGGTAAACTGACGCTGAAGTTCATCTGTACTA
CTGGTAAACTGCCGGTTCCTTGGCCGACTCTGGTAACGACGCTGACTTATGGTGTTCAGTGCTTTGCTCG
TTATCCGGACCATATGAAGCAGCATGACTTCTTCAAGTCCGCCATGCCGGAAGGCTATGTGCAGGAACGC
ACGATTTCCTTTAAGGATGACGGCACGTACAAAACGCGTGCGGAAGTGAAATTTGAAGGCGATACCCTGG
TAAACCGCATTGAGCTGAAAGGCATTGACTTTAAAGAGGACGGCAATATCCTGGGCCATAAGCTGGAATA
CAATTTTAACAGCCACAATGTTTACATCACCGCCGATAAACAAAAAAATGGCATTAAAGCGAATTTTAAA
ATTCGCCACAACGTGGAGGATGGCAGCGTGCAGCTGGCTGATCACTACCAGCAAAACACTCCAATCGGTG
ATGGTCCTGTTCTGCTGCCAGACAATCACTATCTGAGCACGCAAAGCGTTCTGTCTAAAGATCCGAACGA
GAAACGCGATCATATGGTTCTGCTGGAGTTCGTAACCGCAGCGGGCATCACGCATGGTATGGATGAACTG
TACAAATGACCAGGCATCAAATAAAACGAAAGGCTCAGTCGAAAGACTGGGCCTTTCGTTTTATCTGTTG
TTTGTCGGTGAACGCTCTCTACTAGAGTCACACTGGCTCACCTTCGGGTGGGCCTTTCTGCGTTTATAGG
TCTCCGTTTTAGAGCTAGAAATAGCAAGTTAAAATAAGGCTAGTCCGTTATCAACTTGAAAAAGTGGCAC
CGAGTCGGTGCTTTTTTTATTTTTTGTCACTATTGTTATGTAAAATGCCACCTCTGACAGTATGGAACGC
AAACTTCTGTCTAGTGGATATAGGTCTAGAGATCTGTTTAGCTTGCCTCGTCCCCGCCGGGTCACCCGGC
CAGCGACATGGAGGCCCAGAATACCCTCCTTGACAGTCTTGACGTGCGCAGCTCAGGGGCATGATGTGAC
TGTCGCCCGTACATTTAGCCCATACATCCCCATGTATAATCATTTGCATCCATACATTTTGATGGCCGCA
CGGCGCGAAGCAAAAATTACGGCTCCTCGCTGCAGACCTGCGAGCAGGGAAACGCTCCCCTCACAGACGC
GTTGAATTGTCCCCACGCCGCGCCCCTGTAGAGAAATATAAAAGGTTAGGATTTGCCACTGAGGTTCTTC
TTTCATATACTTCCTTTTAAAATCTTGCTAGGATACAGTTCTCACATCACATCCGAACATAAACAACAAT
GGGTAAGGAAAAGACTCACGTTTCGAGGCCGCGATTAAATTCCAACATGGATGCTGATTTATATGGGTAT
AAATGGGCTCGCGATAATGTCGGGCAATCAGGTGCGACAATCTATCGATTGTATGGGAAGCCCGATGCGC
CAGAGTTGTTTCTGAAACATGGCAAAGGTAGCGTTGCCAATGATGTTACAGATGAGATGGTCAGACTAAA
CTGGCTGACGGAATTTATGCCTCTTCCGACCATCAAGCATTTTATCCGTACTCCTGATGATGCATGGTTA
CTCACCACTGCGATCCCCGGCAAAACAGCATTCCAGGTATTAGAAGAATATCCTGATTCAGGTGAAAATA
TTGTTGATGCGCTGGCAGTGTTCCTGCGCCGGTTGCATTCGATTCCTGTTTGTAATTGTCCTTTTAACAG
CGATCGCGTATTTCGTCTGGCTCAGGCGCAATCACGAATGAATAACGGTTTGGTTGATGCGAGTGATTTT
GATGACGAGCGTAATGGCTGGCCTGTTGAACAAGTCTGGAAAGAAATGCATAAGCTTTTGCCATTCTCAC
CGGATTCAGTCGTCACTCATGGTGATTTCTCACTTGATAACCTTATTTTTGACGAGGGGAAATTAATAGG
TTGTATTGATGTTGGACGAGTCGGAATCGCAGACCGATACCAGGATCTTGCCATCCTATGGAACTGCCTC
GGTGAGTTTTCTCCTTCATTACAGAAACGGCTTTTTCAAAAATATGGTATTGATAATCCTGATATGAATA
AATTGCAGTTTCATTTGATGCTCGATGAGTTTTTCTAATCAGTACTGACAATAAAAAGATTCTTGTTTTC
AAGAACTTGTCATTTGTATAGTTTTTTTATATTGTAGTTGTTCTATTTTAATCAAATGTTAGCGTGATTT
ATATTTTTTTTCGCCTCGACATCATCTGCCCAGATGCGAAGTTAAGTGCGCAGAAAGTAATATCATGCGT
CAATCGTATGTGAATGCTGGTCGCTATACTGCTGTCGATTCGATACTAACGCCGCCATCCAGTGTCGAAA
ACGAGCTCTCGAGAACCCTTAATCAAAAAGGATCTTCACCTAGATCCTTTTAAATTAAAAATGAAGTTTT
AAATCAATCTAAAGTATATATGAGTAAACTTGGTCTGACAGTTACCAATGCTTAATCAGTGAGGCACCTA
TCTCAGCGATCTGTCTATTTCGTTCATCCATAGTTGCCTGACTCCCCGTCGTGTAGATAACTACGATACG
GGAGGGCTTACCATCTGGCCCCAGTGCTGCAATGATACCGCGGGACCCACGCTCACCGGCTCCAGATTTA
TCAGCAATAAACCAGCCAGCCGGAAGGGCCGAGCGCAGAAGTGGTCCTGCAACTTTATCCGCCTCCATCC
AGTCTATTAATTGTTGCCGGGAAGCTAGAGTAAGTAGTTCGCCAGTTAATAGTTTGCGCAACGTTGTTGC
CATTGCTACAGGCATCGTGGTGTCACGCTCGTCGTTTGGTATGGCTTCATTCAGCTCCGGTTCCCAACGA
TCAAGGCGAGTTACATGATCCCCCATGTTGTGCAAAAAAGCGGTTAGCTCCTTCGGTCCTCCGATCGTTG
TCAGAAGTAAGTTGGCCGCAGTGTTATCACTCATGGTTATGGCAGCACTGCATAATTCTCTTACTGTCAT
GCCATCCGTAAGATGCTTTTCTGTGACTGGTGAGTACTCAACCAAGTCATTCTGAGAATAGTGTATGCGG
CGACCGAGTTGCTCTTGCCCGGCGTCAATACGGGATAATACCGCGCCACATAGCAGAACTTTAAAAGTGC
TCATCATTGGAAAACGTTCTTCGGGGCGAAAACTCTCAAGGATCTTACCGCTGTTGAGATCCAGTTCGAT
GTAACCCACTCGTGCACCCAACTGATCTTCAGCATCTTTTACTTTCACCAGCGTTTCTGGGTGAGCAAAA
ACAGGAAGGCAAAATGCCGCAAAAAAGGGAATAAGGGCGACACGGAAATGTTGAATACTCATACTCTTCC
TTTTTCAATATTATTGAAGCATTTATCAGGGTTATTGTCTCATGAGCGGATACATATTTGAATGTATTTA
GAAAAATAAACAAATAGGGGTTCGTCGACAGTCGAACAAGAAGCAGGCAAAGTTTAGAGCACTGCCCCTC
CGCACTCAAAAAAGAAAAAACTAGGAGGAAAATAAAATTCTCAACCACACAAACACATAAACACATACAA
ATACAAATACAAGCTTATTTACTTGACATCGCGCGATCTTCCACTATTCAGCGCCGTCCGCCCTCTCTCG
TGTTTTTTGTTTACGCGACAACTATGCGAAATCCGGAGCAACGGGCAACCGTTTGGGGAAAGACCACACC
CACGCGCGATCGCCATGGCAACGAGGTCGCACACGCCCCACACCCAGACCTCCCTGCGAGCGGGCATGGG
TACAATGTCCCCGTTGCCACAGACACCACTTCGTAGCACAGCGCAGAGCGTAGCGTGTTGTTGCTGCTGA
CAAAAGAAAATTTTTCTTAGCAAAGCAAAGGAGGGGAAGCACGGGCAGATAGCACCGTACCATACCCTTG
GAAACTCGAAATGAACGAAGCAGGAAATGAGAGAATGAGAGTTTTGTAGGTATATATAGCGGTAGTGTTT
GCGCGTTACCATCATCTTCTGGATCTATCTATTGTTCTTTTCCTCATCACTTTCCCCTTTTTCGCTCTTC
TTCTTGTCTTTTATTTCTTTCTTTTTTTTAATTGTTCCCTCGATTGGCTATCTACCAAAGAATCCAAACT
TAATACACGTATTTATTTGTCCAATTACCATGGATAAGAAATACTCAATAGGCTTAGATATCGGCACAAA
TAGCGTCGGATGGGCGGTGATCACTGATGAATATAAGGTTCCGTCTAAAAAGTTCAAGGTTCTGGGAAAT
ACAGACCGCCACAGTATCAAAAAAAATCTTATAGGGGCTCTTTTATTTGACAGTGGAGAGACAGCGGAAG
CGACTCGACTCAAACGGACAGCTCGTAGAAGGTATACACGTCGGAAGAATCGTATTTGTTATCTACAGGA
GATTTTTTCAAATGAGATGGCGAAAGTAGATGATAGTTTCTTTCATCGACTTGAAGAGTCTTTTTTGGTG
GAAGAAGACAAGAAGCATGAACGTCATCCTATTTTTGGAAATATAGTAGATGAAGTTGCTTATCATGAGA
AATATCCAACTATCTATCATCTGCGAAAAAAATTGGTAGATTCTACTGATAAAGCGGATTTGCGCTTAAT
CTATTTGGCCTTAGCGCATATGATTAAGTTTCGTGGTCATTTTTTGATTGAGGGAGATTTAAATCCTGAT
AATAGTGATGTGGACAAACTATTTATCCAGTTGGTACAAACCTACAATCAATTATTTGAAGAAAACCCTA
TTAACGCAAGTGGAGTAGATGCTAAAGCGATTCTTTCTGCACGATTGAGTAAATCAAGACGATTAGAAAA
TCTCATTGCTCAGCTCCCCGGTGAGAAGAAAAATGGCTTATTTGGGAATCTCATTGCTTTGTCATTGGGT
TTGACCCCTAATTTTAAATCAAATTTTGATTTGGCAGAAGATGCTAAATTACAGCTTTCAAAAGATACTT
ACGATGATGATTTAGATAATTTATTGGCGCAAATTGGAGATCAATATGCTGATTTGTTTTTGGCAGCTAA
GAATTTATCAGATGCTATTTTACTTTCAGATATCCTAAGAGTAAATACTGAAATAACTAAGGCTCCCCTA
TCAGCTTCAATGATTAAACGCTACGATGAACATCATCAAGACTTGACTCTTTTAAAAGCTTTAGTTCGAC
AACAACTTCCAGAAAAGTATAAAGAAATCTTTTTTGATCAATCAAAAAACGGATATGCAGGTTATATTGA
TGGGGGAGCTAGCCAAGAAGAATTTTATAAATTTATCAAACCAATTTTAGAAAAAATGGATGGTACTGAG
GAATTATTGGTGAAACTAAATCGTGAAGATTTGCTGCGCAAGCAACGGACCTTTGACAACGGCTCTATTC
CCCATCAAATTCACTTGGGTGAGCTGCATGCTATTTTGAGAAGACAAGAAGACTTTTATCCATTTTTAAA
AGACAATCGTGAGAAGATTGAAAAAATCTTGACTTTTCGAATTCCTTATTATGTTGGTCCATTGGCGCGT
GGCAATAGTCGTTTTGCATGGATGACTCGGAAGTCTGAAGAAACAATTACCCCATGGAATTTTGAAGAAG
TTGTCGATAAAGGTGCTTCAGCTCAATCATTTATTGAACGCATGACAAACTTTGATAAAAATCTTCCAAA
TGAAAAAGTACTACCAAAACATAGTTTGCTTTATGAGTATTTTACGGTTTATAACGAATTGACAAAGGTC
AAATATGTTACTGAAGGAATGCGAAAACCAGCATTTCTTTCAGGTGAACAGAAGAAAGCCATTGTTGATT
TACTCTTCAAAACAAATCGAAAAGTAACCGTTAAGCAATTAAAAGAAGATTATTTCAAAAAAATAGAATG
TTTTGATAGTGTTGAAATTTCAGGAGTTGAAGATAGATTTAATGCTTCATTAGGTACCTACCATGATTTG
CTAAAAATTATTAAAGATAAAGATTTTTTGGATAATGAAGAAAATGAAGATATCTTAGAGGATATTGTTT
TAACATTGACCTTATTTGAAGATAGGGAGATGATTGAGGAAAGACTTAAAACATATGCTCACCTCTTTGA
TGATAAGGTGATGAAACAGCTTAAACGTCGCCGTTATACTGGTTGGGGACGTTTGTCTCGAAAATTGATT
AATGGTATTAGGGATAAGCAATCTGGCAAAACAATATTAGATTTTTTGAAATCAGATGGTTTTGCCAATC
GCAATTTTATGCAGCTGATCCATGATGATAGTTTGACATTTAAAGAAGACATTCAAAAAGCACAAGTGTC
TGGACAAGGCGATAGTTTACATGAACATATTGCAAATTTAGCTGGTAGCCCTGCTATTAAAAAAGGTATT
TTACAGACTGTAAAAGTTGTTGATGAATTGGTCAAAGTAATGGGGCGGCATAAGCCAGAAAATATCGTTA
TTGAAATGGCACGTGAAAATCAGACAACTCAAAAGGGCCAGAAAAATTCGCGAGAGCGTATGAAACGAAT
CGAAGAAGGTATCAAAGAATTAGGAAGTCAGATTCTTAAAGAGCATCCTGTTGAAAATACTCAATTGCAA
AATGAAAAGCTCTATCTCTATTATCTCCAAAATGGAAGAGACATGTATGTGGACCAAGAATTAGATATTA
ATCGTTTAAGTGATTATGATGTCGATCACATTGTTCCACAAAGTTTCCTTAAAGACGATTCAATAGACAA
TAAGGTCTTAACGCGTTCTGATAAAAATCGTGGTAAATCGGATAACGTTCCAAGTGAAGAAGTAGTCAAA
AAGATGAAAAACTATTGGAGACAACTTCTAAACGCCAAGTTAATCACTCAACGTAAGTTTGATAATTTAA
CGAAAGCTGAACGTGGAGGTTTGAGTGAACTTGATAAAGCTGGTTTTATCAAACGCCAATTGGTTGAAAC
TCGCCAAATCACTAAGCATGTGGCACAAATTTTGGATAGTCGCATGAATACTAAATACGATGAAAATGAT
AAACTTATTCGAGAGGTTAAAGTGATTACCTTAAAATCTAAATTAGTTTCTGACTTCCGAAAAGATTTCC
AATTCTATAAAGTACGTGAGATTAACAATTACCATCATGCCCATGATGCGTATCTAAATGCCGTCGTTGG
AACTGCTTTGATTAAGAAATATCCAAAACTTGAATCGGAGTTTGTCTATGGTGATTATAAAGTTTATGAT
GTTCGTAAAATGATTGCTAAGTCTGAGCAAGAAATAGGCAAAGCAACCGCAAAATATTTCTTTTACTCTA
ATATCATGAACTTCTTCAAAACAGAAATTACACTTGCAAATGGAGAGATTCGCAAACGCCCTCTAATCGA
AACTAATGGGGAAACTGGAGAAATTGTCTGGGATAAAGGGCGAGATTTTGCCACAGTGCGCAAAGTATTG
TCCATGCCCCAAGTCAATATTGTCAAGAAAACAGAAGTACAGACAGGCGGATTCTCCAAGGAGTCAATTT
TACCAAAAAGAAATTCGGACAAGCTTATTGCTCGTAAAAAAGACTGGGATCCAAAAAAATATGGTGGTTT
TGATAGTCCAACGGTAGCTTATTCAGTCCTAGTGGTTGCTAAGGTGGAAAAAGGGAAATCGAAGAAGTTA
AAATCCGTTAAAGAGTTACTAGGGATCACAATTATGGAAAGAAGTTCCTTTGAAAAAAATCCGATTGACT
TTTTAGAAGCTAAAGGATATAAGGAAGTTAAAAAAGACTTAATCATTAAACTACCTAAATATAGTCTTTT
TGAGTTAGAAAACGGTCGTAAACGGATGCTGGCTAGTGCCGGAGAATTACAAAAAGGAAATGAGCTGGCT
CTGCCAAGCAAATATGTGAATTTTTTATATTTAGCTAGTCATTATGAAAAGTTGAAGGGTAGTCCAGAAG
ATAACGAACAAAAACAATTGTTTGTGGAGCAGCATAAGCATTATTTAGATGAGATTATTGAGCAAATCAG
TGAATTTTCTAAGCGTGTTATTTTAGCAGATGCCAATTTAGATAAAGTTCTTAGTGCATATAACAAACAT
AGAGACAAACCAATACGTGAACAAGCAGAAAATATTATTCATTTATTTACGTTGACGAATCTTGGAGCTC
CCGCTGCTTTTAAATATTTTGATACAACAATTGATCGTAAACGATATACGTCTACAAAAGAAGTTTTAGA
TGCCACTCTTATCCATCAATCCATCACTGGTCTTTATGAAACACGCATTGATTTGAGTCAGCTAGGAGGT
GACGGTGGAGGGCCAAAAAAGAAAAGAAAAGTTGAAGATGCTTCTGCTCATCATCACCATCACCATCACC
ATTAAATCCGCTCTAACCGAAAAGGAAGGAGTTAGACAACCTGAAGTCTAGGTCCCTATTTATTTTTTTA
TAGTTATGTTAGTATTAAGAACGTTATTTATATTTCAAATTTTTCTTTTTTTTCTGTACAGACGCGTGTA
CGCATGTAACATTATACTGAAAACCTTGCTTGAGAAGGTTTTGGGACGCTCGAAGTGAGCAAAAGGCCAG
CAAAAGGCCAGGAACCGTAAAAAGGCCGCGTTGCTGGCGTTTTTCCATAGGCTCCGCCCCCCTGACGAGC
ATCACAAAAATCGACGCTCAAGTCAGAGGTGGCGAAACCCGACAGGACTATAAAGATACCAGGCGTTTCC
CCCTGGAAGCTCCCTCGTGCGCTCTCCTGTTCCGACCCTGCCGCTTACCGGATACCTGTCCGCCTTTCTC
CCTTCGGGAAGCGTGGCGCTTTCTCATAGCTCACGCTGTAGGTATCTCAGTTCGGTGTAGGTCGTTCGCT
CCAAGCTGGGCTGTGTGCACGAACCCCCCGTTCAGCCCGACCGCTGCGCCTTATCCGGTAACTATCGTCT
TGAGTCCAACCCGGTAAGACACGACTTATCGCCACTGGCAGCAGCCACTGGTAACAGGATTAGCAGAGCG
AGGTATGTAGGCGGTGCTACAGAGTTCTTGAAGTGGTGGCCTAACTACGGCTACACTAGAAGAACAGTAT
TTGGTATCTGCGCTCTGCTGAAGCCAGTTACCTTCGGAAAAAGAGTTGGTAGCTCTTGATCCGGCAAACA
AACCACCGCTGGTAGCGGTGGTTTTTTTGTTTGCAAGCAGCAGATTACGCGCAGAAAAAAAGGATCTCAA
GAAGATCCTTTGATCTTTTCTAC
